>Addgene plasmid #89435 | pCMV-Myc-rSyntenin1 | addgene full sequence | sequence record 177646 | Addgene NGS Result
CCAGGGTTTTCCCAGTCACGACGTTGTAAAACGACGGCCAGTGAGTTCGAGCTTGCATGCCTGCAGGTCG
TTACATAACTTACGGTAAATGGCCCGCCTGGCTGACCGCCCAACGACCCCCGCCCATTGACGTCAATAAT
GACGTATGTTCCCATAGTAACGCCAATAGGGACTTTCCATTGACGTCAATGGGTGGAGTATTTACGGTAA
ACTGCCCACTTGGCAGTACATCAAGTGTATCATATGCCAAGTACGCCCCCTATTGACGTCAATGACGGTA
AATGGCCCGCCTGGCATTATGCCCAGTACATGACCTTATGGGACTTTCCTACTTGGCAGTACATCTACGT
ATTAGTCATCGCTATTACCATGGTGATGCGGTTTTGGCAGTACATCAATGGGCGTGGATAGCGGTTTGAC
TCACGGGGATTTCCAAGTCTCCACCCCATTGACGTCAATGGGAGTTTGTTTTGGCACCAAAATCAACGGG
ACTTTCCAAAATGTCGTAACAACTCCGCCCCATTGACGCAAATGGGCGGTAGGCGTGTACGGTGGGAGGT
CTATATAAGCAGAGCTCGTTTAGTGAACCGTCAGATCGCCTGGAGACGCCATCCACGCTGTTTTGACCTC
CATAGAAGACACCGGGACCGATCCAGCCTCCGGACTCTAGAGGATCCGGTACTAGAGGAACTGAAAAACC
AGAAAGTTAACTGGTAAGTTTAGTCTTTTTGTCTTTTATTTCAGGTCCCGGATCCGGTGGTGGTGCAAAT
CAAAGAACTGCTCCTCAGTGGATGTTGCCTTTACTTCTAGGCCTGTACGGAAGTGTTACTTCTGCTCTAA
AAGCTGCGGAATTGTACCCGCGGGCCCACCATGGCATCAATGCAGAAGCTGATCTCAGAGGAGGACCTGC
TTATGGCCATGGAGGCCCGAATTCGGTCGACCGAGATCTCTCGAGGATCCGAATTCGCGGCCGCGTCGAC
AGCGGCAGGAACATCGCGGTGTTCGGGGCAGAAAACACCTGCAAAAATGTCTCTCTATCCATCTCTTGAA
GATTTGAAGGTAGACAAAGTAATTCAGGCTCAAACTGCCTCTTCTGCTAATCCTGCCAGCCAGGCCTTTT
TTTTAAATGTGGTCGATTCTGCTGCCTTTCCTCCAGGTGGAAATCTCTATCCTAAACTGTATCCAGAACT
CTCTCAATACATGGGACTGTCTTTAAGTGAAGCTGAAATATGTGAAAACATGCCTGTGGTCTCTGGAGCG
CCAACCCAAGGGCAGTTGGTAGCAAGGCCATCCAGTGTGAACTACATGGTAGCACCTGTGACAGGTAACG
ATGCGGGGATTAGGAGAGCAGAGATTAAGCAAGGGATTCGGGAAGTCATTTTGTGTAAGGATCAAGATGG
AAAAATTGGGCTCAGACTGAAGTCAGTAGATAATGGTATATTTGTTCAACTAGTCCAGGCTAATTCCCCA
GCCTCCTTGGTTGGGCTGCGATTTGGGGACCAGGTGCTCCAGATCAATGGTGAAAACTGTGCCGGCTGGA
GCTCCGATAAGGCACACAAGGTGCTCAAGCAGGCCTTTGGAGAGAAGATTACCATGACCATTCGTGATAG
ACCCTTTGAACGGACAGTTACCATGCATAAGGACAGCAGTGGACATGTTGGCTTTATCTTTAAAAGTGGA
AAAATCACATCCATAGTGAAAGACAGTTCTGCTGCCAGAAACGGCCTTCTCACTGATCACCACATCTGTG
AGATCAACGGACAGAACGTCATTGGCTTGAAGGATGCTCAGATTGCAGATATACTGTCAACAGCTGGGAC
TGTGGTCACCATCACGATCATGCCTGCCTTTATCTTCGAACATATTATTAAACGGATGGCTCCCAGCATT
ATGAAAAGCCTGATGGATCACACCATTCCTGAAGTTTAAACCTTGTACAGTGCATCACCGCCGAACGCTT
CCAGTCTTCCTCTTCGGCAACTTCTCTATTTCACCGCACATGAAGCTTTCCCGGATCCAGGGAGACTGTG
CTGCATGGAGACCTGTCTATCTTCCACCATGGCTGGGAACCTCACTCTATCTGAGAGCGTCTTCAGATTT
TAAGATAGGTGTAGCCTTATCCTGGTTTTACAGATGTGAAACTCTCAAAAGATTCCCTGACTTTCTAGAC
TTGGTTCTTTACTGGGAACCTGATGTTTTTCTATAAGCCATTGTGATTAGGATGACTGGTGTAGGCTTAG
CTGTGTCCGAGAACTGGTCTGCTTTCTCCGAGAAGTGCACAGTGCTAGGCACGTGCTTCAGTTCTGTGGC
ATATGTGGATTGTAGTACATCAGCATAGTACCTGTAGGATGATTGCCTTTGATCGCTACTTTTTAAGTTT
GTGTGTGAGTGTGTAAAATTCCAGTTAATCAACACTTCCATTCCACAAAAGCATTATACAGTTCTGTGTA
GGTGGCAAGAGACTAATGATTGTCACTAAATTCTAACTACCTTCACTTAATGTGCTTCAGTTGTCGCCTT
AACTACAGTAAGCATTTAGAATAAAAGCCAAAATAGAATTATTGCTGCCTTCTGAAACCTGAGAGGTTAG
CTCTCTATCAAGCTGTTCTATGCTAGCCCTGAGCAGCTTACTGGTGTCGCAGAGCTGCCTAGCTTTACCA
AGATTTTCTAGTCACTGCATAAAGGAAACGCCTAAGAGTTGCCGTATTGCTTTCTGAGATACAAATTGCT
ATATATTTCATGTAAAAGTTGTTATACTAAATAGGATAAATTTTGGAGTCTCTTTTTCACTCGTAGATTA
AGTGGGTAATATCTAATTTGGCACTTGAGTCCTAACATTATGTAACTTTAGCTAGGTTGGGGTGGGTTTA
GAATGTTTCCCTAGTCATCTCAGTTTGTTCCATTTTCTGACTCTATCCTGCAAACAAAAATGGCAATGAC
ACTTTATCCTGACTCTTTCCTTCTTAGTTTGTGCCTATCTTATTATTTTATGTGATATTATCCTATTAAA
TGTATAAAAATATTAAATGTCAAAAAAAAAAAAAAAAAAAAAAAAAGTCGACGCGGCCGCGAATTCCAGA
TCTCTCGAGGTACCGCGGCCGCGGGGATCCAGACATGATAAGATACATTGATGAGTTTGGACAAACCACA
ACTAGAATGCAGTGAAAAAAATGCTTTATTTGTGAAATTTGTGATGCTATTGCTTTATTTGTAACCATTA
TAAGCTGCAATAAACAAGTTAACAACAACAATTGCATTCATTTTATGTTTCAGGTTCAGGGGGAGGTGTG
GGAGGTTTTTTCGGATCCTCTAGAGTCGATCTGCAGGCATGCTAGCTTGGCGTAATCATGGTCATAGCTG
TTTCCTGTGTGAAATTGTTATCCGCTCACAATTCCACACAACATACGAGCCGGAAGCATAAAGTGTAAAG
CCTGGGGTGCCTAATGAGTGAGCTAACTCACATTAATTGCGTTGCGCTCACTGCCCGCTTTCCAGTCGGG
AAACCTGTCGTGCCAGCTGCATTAATGAATCGGCCAACGCGCGGGGAGAGGCGGTTTGCGTATTGGGCGC
TCTTCCGCTTCCTCGCTCACTGACTCGCTGCGCTCGGTCGTTCGGCTGCGGCGAGCGGTATCAGCTCACT
CAAAGGCGGTAATACGGTTATCCACAGAATCAGGGGATAACGCAGGAAAGAACATGTGAGCAAAAGGCCA
GCAAAAGGCCAGGAACCGTAAAAAGGCCGCGTTGCTGGCGTTTTTCCATAGGCTCCGCCCCCCTGACGAG
CATCACAAAAATCGACGCTCAAGTCAGAGGTGGCGAAACCCGACAGGACTATAAAGATACCAGGCGTTTC
CCCCTGGAAGCTCCCTCGTGCGCTCTCCTGTTCCGACCCTGCCGCTTACCGGATACCTGTCCGCCTTTCT
CCCTTCGGGAAGCGTGGCGCTTTCTCATAGCTCACGCTGTAGGTATCTCAGTTCGGTGTAGGTCGTTCGC
TCCAAGCTGGGCTGTGTGCACGAACCCCCCGTTCAGCCCGACCGCTGCGCCTTATCCGGTAACTATCGTC
TTGAGTCCAACCCGGTAAGACACGACTTATCGCCACTGGCAGCAGCCACTGGTAACAGGATTAGCAGAGC
GAGGTATGTAGGCGGTGCTACAGAGTTCTTGAAGTGGTGGCCTAACTACGGCTACACTAGAAGAACAGTA
TTTGGTATCTGCGCTCTGCTGAAGCCAGTTACCTTCGGAAAAAGAGTTGGTAGCTCTTGATCCGGCAAAC
AAACCACCGCTGGTAGCGGTGGTTTTTTTGTTTGCAAGCAGCAGATTACGCGCAGAAAAAAAGGATCTCA
AGAAGATCCTTTGATCTTTTCTACGGGGTCTGACGCTCAGTGGAACGAAAACTCACGTTAAGGGATTTTG
GTCATGAGATTATCAAAAAGGATCTTCACCTAGATCCTTTTAAATTAAAAATGAAGTTTTAAATCAATCT
AAAGTATATATGAGTAAACTTGGTCTGACAGTTACCAATGCTTAATCAGTGAGGCACCTATCTCAGCGAT
CTGTCTATTTCGTTCATCCATAGTTGCCTGACTCCCCGTCGTGTAGATAACTACGATACGGGAGGGCTTA
CCATCTGGCCCCAGTGCTGCAATGATACCGCGAGACCCACGCTCACCGGCTCCAGATTTATCAGCAATAA
ACCAGCCAGCCGGAAGGGCCGAGCGCAGAAGTGGTCCTGCAACTTTATCCGCCTCCATCCAGTCTATTAA
TTGTTGCCGGGAAGCTAGAGTAAGTAGTTCGCCAGTTAATAGTTTGCGCAACGTTGTTGCCATTGCTACA
GGCATCGTGGTGTCACGCTCGTCGTTTGGTATGGCTTCATTCAGCTCCGGTTCCCAACGATCAAGGCGAG
TTACATGATCCCCCATGTTGTGCAAAAAAGCGGTTAGCTCCTTCGGTCCTCCGATCGTTGTCAGAAGTAA
GTTGGCCGCAGTGTTATCACTCATGGTTATGGCAGCACTGCATAATTCTCTTACTGTCATGCCATCCGTA
AGATGCTTTTCTGTGACTGGTGAGTACTCAACCAAGTCATTCTGAGAATAGTGTATGCGGCGACCGAGTT
GCTCTTGCCCGGCGTCAATACGGGATAATACCGCGCCACATAGCAGAACTTTAAAAGTGCTCATCATTGG
AAAACGTTCTTCGGGGCGAAAACTCTCAAGGATCTTACCGCTGTTGAGATCCAGTTCGATGTAACCCACT
CGTGCACCCAACTGATCTTCAGCATCTTTTACTTTCACCAGCGTTTCTGGGTGAGCAAAAACAGGAAGGC
AAAATGCCGCAAAAAAGGGAATAAGGGCGACACGGAAATGTTGAATACTCATACTCTTCCTTTTTCAATA
TTATTGAAGCATTTATCAGGGTTATTGTCTCATGAGCGGATACATATTTGAATGTATTTAGAAAAATAAA
CAAATAGGGGTTCCGCGCACATTTCCCCGAAAAGTGCCACCTGACGTCTAAGAAACCATTATTATCATGA
CATTAACCTATAAAAATAGGCGTATCACGAGGCCCTTTCGTCTCGCGCGTTTCGGTGATGACGGTGAAAA
CCTCTGACACATGCAGCTCCCGGAGACGGTCACAGCTTGTCTGTAAGCGGATGCCGGGAGCAGACAAGCC
CGTCAGGGCGCGTCAGCGGGTGTTGGCGGGTGTCGGGGCTGGCTTAACTATGCGGCATCAGAGCAGATTG
TACTGAGAGTGCACCATATGCGGTGTGAAATACCGCACAGATGCGTAAGGAGAAAATACCGCATCAGGCG
CCATTCGCCATTCAGGCTGCGCAACTGTTGGGAAGGGCGATCGGTGCGGGCCTCTTCGCTATTACGCCAG
CTGGCGAAAGGGGGATGTGCTGCAAGGCGATTAAGTTGGGTAACG
Features (pLannotate 1.2.2; 16 found; start..end, strand, type, name):
     50..70      -  misc_feature   MCS (fragment): pUC18/19 multiple cloning site
     69..372     +  enhancer       CMV enhancer: human cytomegalovirus immediate early enhancer
    373..576     +  promoter       CMV promoter: human cytomegalovirus (CMV) immediate early promoter
    714..810     +  intron         SV40 intron: modified SV40 intron with splice donor and acceptor sites
   1027..1926    +  CDS            Sdcbp: SDCB1_RAT - Experimental evidence at protein level: Swiss-Prot protein existence level 1. Multifunctional adapter protein involved in diverse array of functions including trafficking of transmembrane proteins, neuro and immunomodulation, exosome biogenesis, and tumorigenesis. Positively regulates TGFB1-mediated SMAD2/3 activation and TGFB1-induced epithelial-to-mesenchymal transition (EMT) and cell migration in various cell types. May increase TGFB1 signaling by enhancing cell- surface expression of TGFR1 by preventing the interaction between TGFR1 and CAV1 and subsequent CAV1-dependent intern
   3106..3240    -  polyA_signal   SV40 poly(A) signal: SV40 polyadenylation signal
   3375..3391    -  protein_bind   lac operator: The lac repressor binds to the lac operator to inhibit transcription in E. coli. This inhibition can be relieved by adding lactose or isopropyl-β-D-thiogalactopyranoside (IPTG). lac repressor encoded by lacI
   3399..3429    -  promoter       lac promoter: promoter for the E. coli lac operon
   3444..3465    -  protein_bind   CAP binding site: CAP binding activates transcription in the presence of cAMP. E. coli catabolite activator protein
   3478..3570    -  CDS            lacI (fragment): lac repressor; lacI; The lac repressor binds to the lac operator to inhibit transcription in E. coli. This inhibition can be relieved by adding lactose or isopropyl-β-D-thiogalactopyranoside (IPTG).
   3753..4341    -  rep_origin     ori: high-copy-number ColE1/pMB1/pBR322/pUC origin of replication
   4512..5372    -  CDS            AmpR: β-lactamase; bla; confers resistance to ampicillin, carbenicillin, and related antibiotics
   5373..5477    -  promoter       AmpR promoter: bla
   5572..5607    +  CDS            rop (fragment): Rop protein, which maintains plasmids at low copy number; rop
   5709..5808    +  misc_feature   bom (fragment): basis of mobility region from pBR322
   5814..44      -  CDS            lacZα (fragment) (across the origin): LacZα fragment of β-galactosidase; lacZ fragment
