[The description below was written by a language model from this plasmid's Addgene catalogue record and pLannotate feature annotations shown in this document.]
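Description:
pCMV-Myc-rSyntenin1 is a mammalian expression plasmid built on the Clontech pCMV-Myc backbone and carrying the rat Sdcbp gene, which encodes syntenin-1. It is propagated in E. coli as a high-copy plasmid through a ColE1/pUC-type origin of replication and is selected with ampicillin via the β-lactamase (AmpR) gene and its own promoter. The sequenced record is 5,925 nt and also contains vestigial bacterial cloning-vector remnants (lac promoter/operator with CAP site, and fragments of lacI, lacZα, rop and bom) that play no role in the mammalian expression cassette. No mammalian selection marker is annotated, so the plasmid appears suited to transient transfection.

Expression is driven by the human cytomegalovirus immediate early enhancer and promoter, followed by a modified SV40 intron with splice donor and acceptor sites, which generally improves transcript processing and expression. The Sdcbp coding sequence lies downstream, and the catalogue entry states that it carries an N-terminal Myc epitope tag supplied by the backbone; the tag itself is not called out as a separate feature in the annotation. The insert was cloned using BglII at both ends, and there is over a kilobase of unannotated sequence between the end of the coding region and the SV40 polyadenylation signal, whose nature the record does not state.

Syntenin-1 is a multifunctional adapter protein implicated in trafficking of transmembrane proteins, exosome biogenesis and TGF-β signalling. The Myc tag permits detection or immunoprecipitation of the expressed protein, and the associated publication concerns syntenin-1 binding to the neural cell recognition molecule neurofascin and syntenin self-association.
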