Addgene plasmid #89435: pCMV-Myc-rSyntenin1
Purpose: mammalian expression of rat Syntenin1
Depositing lab: Fritz Rathjen. Depositing organization: Max-Delbrueck-Centrum fuer Molekulare Medizin (MDC). Publication: The neural cell recognition molecule neurofascin interacts with syntenin-1 but not with syntenin-2, both of which reveal self-associating activity. Koroll M, Rathjen FG, Volkmer H. J Biol Chem. 2001 Apr 6;276(14):10646-54. doi: 10.1074/jbc.M010647200. Epub 2001 Jan 4. PubMed 11152476.
Backbone
  Vector backbone: pCMV-Myc
  Backbone manufacturer: Clontech
  Vector type: Mammalian Expression
Growth in bacteria
  Bacterial resistance: Ampicillin, 100 μg/mL
  Growth temperature: 37°C
  Growth strain: DH5alpha
  Copy number: High Copy
Gene/Insert
  Gene/Insert name: SDCBP (alt name: Syntenin-1)
  Species: R. norvegicus (rat)
  Promoter: CMV
  Tag / fusion protein: Myc (N terminal on backbone)
  Cloning method: Restriction Enzyme; 5′ cloning site BglII (unknown if destroyed); 3′ cloning site BglII (unknown if destroyed)
  Sequencing primers: 5′ CMV-F
Terms and licenses: Academic/Nonprofit Terms; Industry Terms: Not Available to Industry
How to cite: pCMV-Myc-rSyntenin1 was a gift from Fritz Rathjen (Addgene plasmid # 89435 ; http://n2t.net/addgene:89435 ; RRID:Addgene_89435)
